Addgene plasmid #119126: RICS-PX (127-255)
Purpose: Bacterial expression of human phox homology (PX) domain, RICS-PX (127-255)
Depositing lab: Brett Collins. Depositing organization: University of Queensland. Publication: Classification of the human phox homology (PX) domains based on their phosphoinositide binding specificities. Chandra M, Chin YK, Mas C, Feathers JR, Paul B, Datta S, Chen KE, Jia X, Yang Z, Norwood SJ, Mohanty B, Bugarcic A, Teasdale RD, Henne WM, Mobli M, Collins BM. Nat Commun. 2019 Apr 4;10(1):1528. doi: 10.1038/s41467-019-09355-y. PubMed 30948714.
Backbone
  Vector backbone: pGEX4T2
  Vector type: Bacterial Expression
Growth in bacteria
  Bacterial resistance: Ampicillin, 100 μg/mL
  Growth temperature: 37°C
  Growth strain: DH5alpha
  Copy number: Unknown
Gene/Insert
  Gene/Insert name: RICS-PX (127-255)
  Species: H. sapiens (human)
  Promoter: tac
  Tag / fusion protein: GST (N terminal on backbone)
  Cloning method: Restriction Enzyme; 5′ cloning site BamHI (not destroyed); 3′ cloning site XhoI (not destroyed)
  Sequencing primers: 5′ pGEX5
Terms and licenses: Academic/Nonprofit Terms; Industry Terms: Not Available to Industry
Depositor comments: Amino Acid Sequence: NVEFGSIQLSLSEEQNEVMKNGCESKELVYLVQIACQGKSWIVKRSYEDFRVLDKHLHLCIYDRRFSQLSELPRSDTLKDSPESVTQMLMAYLSRLSAIAGNKINCGPALTWMEIDNKGNHLLVHEESS
How to cite: RICS-PX (127-255) was a gift from Brett Collins (Addgene plasmid # 119126 ; http://n2t.net/addgene:119126 ; RRID:Addgene_119126)
