[The description below was written by a language model from this plasmid's Addgene catalogue record and pLannotate feature annotations shown in this document.]
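Description:
RICS-PX (127-255) is a bacterial expression plasmid built on the pGEX4T2 backbone for producing the phox homology (PX) domain of human RICS, the Rho GTPase-activating protein also known as ARHGAP32 or GRIT, as a glutathione S-transferase fusion in E. coli. The 5,341-nt plasmid replicates from a ColE1/pMB1-type origin and is selected with ampicillin through the β-lactamase (AmpR) gene and its own promoter. Short annotated fragments of rop, bom, lacZα and an E. coli chromosomal gene are remnants of the backbone's ancestry rather than functional payload.

The expression cassette consists of the strong hybrid tac promoter followed by a lac operator, then the Schistosoma japonicum GST coding sequence, and, a short linker downstream, the ARHGAP32 fragment encoding residues 127-255, inserted between BamHI and XhoI sites that both remain intact. The plasmid carries its own lacI gene, so the lac repressor holds the tac promoter off until transcription is induced with IPTG. The N-terminal GST tag allows affinity capture of the fusion protein on glutathione resin. The pGEX-4T series normally places a thrombin cleavage site between GST and the insert, although this site is not separately annotated in the feature table.

According to the record, the construct was made as part of a systematic study classifying the human PX domains by their phosphoinositide-binding specificities. Its use is therefore the recombinant production and purification of the isolated RICS PX domain for biochemical, lipid-binding or structural analysis.
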