Features (pLannotate 1.2.2; 17 found; start..end, strand, type, name):
     13..186     +  CDS            lacZα: LacZα fragment of β-galactosidase; lacZ fragment
    450..566     -  CDS            yciV (fragment): RNAAM_ECOLI - Also known as trpH From Escherichia coli (strain K12).
    642..670     +  promoter       tac promoter: strong E. coli promoter; hybrid between the trp and lac UV5 promoters
    678..694     +  protein_bind   lac operator: The lac repressor binds to the lac operator to inhibit transcription in E. coli. This inhibition can be relieved by adding lactose or isopropyl-β-D-thiogalactopyranoside (IPTG). lac repressor encoded by lacI
    717..1370    +  CDS            GST26_SCHJA: Experimental evidence at protein level: Swiss-Prot protein existence level 1. GST isoenzymes appear to play a central role in the parasite detoxification system. Other functions are also suspected including a role in increasing the solubility of haematin in the parasite gut. From Schistosoma japonicum (Blood fluke).
   1395..1781    +  CDS            ARHGAP32 (fragment): RHG32_HUMAN - Also known as GRIT, KIAA0712, RICS. Experimental evidence at protein level: Swiss-Prot protein existence level 1. GTPase-activating protein (GAP) promoting GTP hydrolysis on RHOA, CDC42 and RAC1 small GTPases. May be involved in the differentiation of neuronal cells during the formation of neurite extensions. Involved in NMDA receptor activity-dependent actin reorganization in dendritic spines. May mediate cross-talks between Ras- and Rho-regulated signaling pathways in cell growth regulation. Isoform 2 has higher GAP activity (By similarity). From Homo sapiens (Human).
   1817..1856    +  CDS            rop (fragment): Rop protein, which maintains plasmids at low copy number; rop
   1958..1998    +  misc_feature   bom (fragment): basis of mobility region from pBR322
   2103..2207    +  promoter       AmpR promoter: bla
   2208..3068    +  CDS            AmpR: β-lactamase; bla; confers resistance to ampicillin, carbenicillin, and related antibiotics
   3239..3827    +  rep_origin     ori: high-copy-number ColE1/pMB1/pBR322/pUC origin of replication
   4013..4064    -  misc_feature   bom (fragment): basis of mobility region from pBR322
   4071..4148    +  promoter       lacI promoter: lacI
   4149..5231    +  CDS            lacI: lac repressor; lacI; The lac repressor binds to the lac operator to inhibit transcription in E. coli. This inhibition can be relieved by adding lactose or isopropyl-β-D-thiogalactopyranoside (IPTG).
   5244..5265    +  protein_bind   CAP binding site: CAP binding activates transcription in the presence of cAMP. E. coli catabolite activator protein
   5280..5310    +  promoter       lac promoter: promoter for the E. coli lac operon
   5318..5334    +  protein_bind   lac operator: The lac repressor binds to the lac operator to inhibit transcription in E. coli. This inhibition can be relieved by adding lactose or isopropyl-β-D-thiogalactopyranoside (IPTG). lac repressor encoded by lacI
>Addgene plasmid #119126 | RICS-PX (127-255) | addgene full sequence | sequence record 275993 | Addgene NGS Result
CAGGAAACAGCTATGACCATGATTACGGATTCACTGGCCGTCGTTTTACAACGTCGTGACTGGGAAAACC
CTGGCGTTACCCAACTTAATCGCCTTGCAGCACATCCCCCTTTCGCCAGCTGGCGTAATAGCGAAGAGGC
CCGCACCGATCGCCCTTCCCAACAGTTGCGCAGCCTGAATGGCGAATGGCGCTTTGCCTGGTTTCCGGCA
CCAGAAGCGGTGCCGGAAAGCTGGCTGGAGTGCGATCTTCCTGAGGCCGATACTGTCGTCGTCCCCTCAA
ACTGGCAGATGCACGGTTACGATGCGCCCATCTACACCAACGTGACCTATCCCATTACGGTCAATCCGCC
GTTTGTTCCCACGGAGAATCCGACGGGTTGTTACTCGCTCACATTTAATGTTGATGAAAGCTGGCTACAG
GAAGGCCAGACGCGAATTATTTTTGATGGCGTTGGAATTAGCTTATCGACTGCACGGTGCACCAATGCTT
CTGGCGTCAGGCAGCCATCGGAAGCTGTGGTATGGCTGTGCAGGTCGTAAATCACTGCATAATTCGTGTC
GCTCAAGGCGCACTCCCGTTCTGGATAATGTTTTTTGCGCCGACATCATAACGGTTCTGGCAAATATTCT
GAAATGAGCTGTTGACAATTAATCATCGGCTCGTATAATGTGTGGAATTGTGAGCGGATAACAATTTCAC
ACAGGAAACAGTATTCATGTCCCCTATACTAGGTTATTGGAAAATTAAGGGCCTTGTGCAACCCACTCGA
CTTCTTTTGGAATATCTTGAAGAAAAATATGAAGAGCATTTGTATGAGCGCGATGAAGGTGATAAATGGC
GAAACAAAAAGTTTGAATTGGGTTTGGAGTTTCCCAATCTTCCTTATTATATTGATGGTGATGTTAAATT
AACACAGTCTATGGCCATCATACGTTATATAGCTGACAAGCACAACATGTTGGGTGGTTGTCCAAAAGAG
CGTGCAGAGATTTCAATGCTTGAAGGAGCGGTTTTGGATATTAGATACGGTGTTTCGAGAATTGCATATA
GTAAAGACTTTGAAACTCTCAAAGTTGATTTTCTTAGCAAGCTACCTGAAATGCTGAAAATGTTCGAAGA
TCGTTTATGTCATAAAACATATTTAAATGGTGATCATGTAACCCATCCTGACTTCATGTTGTATGACGCT
CTTGATGTTGTTTTATACATGGACCCAATGTGCCTGGATGCGTTCCCAAAATTAGTTTGTTTTAAAAAAC
GTATTGAAGCTATCCCACAAATTGATAAGTACTTGAAATCCAGCAAGTATATAGCATGGCCTTTGCAGGG
CTGGCAAGCCACGTTTGGTGGTGGCGACCATCCTCCAAAATCGGATCTGGTTCCGCGTGGATCCAATGTC
GAATTTGGTAGCATCCAACTGAGCCTGAGCGAAGAACAGAACGAAGTGATGAAGAATGGCTGCGAAAGCA
AGGAACTGGTTTATCTGGTTCAGATTGCCTGCCAAGGCAAATCCTGGATCGTGAAGCGTAGCTATGAAGA
TTTTCGCGTTCTGGACAAACATCTGCACCTGTGTATTTACGATCGTCGCTTCAGTCAGCTGTCCGAACTG
CCGCGTAGTGATACCCTGAAGGACTCACCGGAATCGGTCACGCAAATGCTGATGGCATACCTGAGCCGCC
TGTCTGCGATTGCCGGCAACAAAATCAATTGCGGTCCGGCTCTGACCTGGATGGAAATCGACAACAAGGG
TAATCATCTGCTGGTGCACGAAGAAAGCTCTTAACTCGAGCGGCCGCATCGTGACTGACTGACGATCTGC
CTCGCGCGTTTCGGTGATGACGGTGAAAACCTCTGACACATGCAGCTCCCGGAGACGGTCACAGCTTGTC
TGTAAGCGGATGCCGGGAGCAGACAAGCCCGTCAGGGCGCGTCAGCGGGTGTTGGCGGGTGTCGGGGCGC
AGCCATGACCCAGTCACGTAGCGATAGCGGAGTGTATAATTCTTGAAGACGAAAGGGCCTCGTGATACGC
CTATTTTTATAGGTTAATGTCATGATAATAATGGTTTCTTAGACGTCAGGTGGCACTTTTCGGGGAAATG
TGCGCGGAACCCCTATTTGTTTATTTTTCTAAATACATTCAAATATGTATCCGCTCATGAGACAATAACC
CTGATAAATGCTTCAATAATATTGAAAAAGGAAGAGTATGAGTATTCAACATTTCCGTGTCGCCCTTATT
CCCTTTTTTGCGGCATTTTGCCTTCCTGTTTTTGCTCACCCAGAAACGCTGGTGAAAGTAAAAGATGCTG
AAGATCAGTTGGGTGCACGAGTGGGTTACATCGAACTGGATCTCAACAGCGGTAAGATCCTTGAGAGTTT
TCGCCCCGAAGAACGTTTTCCAATGATGAGCACTTTTAAAGTTCTGCTATGTGGCGCGGTATTATCCCGT
GTTGACGCCGGGCAAGAGCAACTCGGTCGCCGCATACACTATTCTCAGAATGACTTGGTTGAGTACTCAC
CAGTCACAGAAAAGCATCTTACGGATGGCATGACAGTAAGAGAATTATGCAGTGCTGCCATAACCATGAG
TGATAACACTGCGGCCAACTTACTTCTGACAACGATCGGAGGACCGAAGGAGCTAACCGCTTTTTTGCAC
AACATGGGGGATCATGTAACTCGCCTTGATCGTTGGGAACCGGAGCTGAATGAAGCCATACCAAACGACG
AGCGTGACACCACGATGCCTGCAGCAATGGCAACAACGTTGCGCAAACTATTAACTGGCGAACTACTTAC
TCTAGCTTCCCGGCAACAATTAATAGACTGGATGGAGGCGGATAAAGTTGCAGGACCACTTCTGCGCTCG
GCCCTTCCGGCTGGCTGGTTTATTGCTGATAAATCTGGAGCCGGTGAGCGTGGGTCTCGCGGTATCATTG
CAGCACTGGGGCCAGATGGTAAGCCCTCCCGTATCGTAGTTATCTACACGACGGGGAGTCAGGCAACTAT
GGATGAACGAAATAGACAGATCGCTGAGATAGGTGCCTCACTGATTAAGCATTGGTAACTGTCAGACCAA
GTTTACTCATATATACTTTAGATTGATTTAAAACTTCATTTTTAATTTAAAAGGATCTAGGTGAAGATCC
TTTTTGATAATCTCATGACCAAAATCCCTTAACGTGAGTTTTCGTTCCACTGAGCGTCAGACCCCGTAGA
AAAGATCAAAGGATCTTCTTGAGATCCTTTTTTTCTGCGCGTAATCTGCTGCTTGCAAACAAAAAAACCA
CCGCTACCAGCGGTGGTTTGTTTGCCGGATCAAGAGCTACCAACTCTTTTTCCGAAGGTAACTGGCTTCA
GCAGAGCGCAGATACCAAATACTGTCCTTCTAGTGTAGCCGTAGTTAGGCCACCACTTCAAGAACTCTGT
AGCACCGCCTACATACCTCGCTCTGCTAATCCTGTTACCAGTGGCTGCTGCCAGTGGCGATAAGTCGTGT
CTTACCGGGTTGGACTCAAGACGATAGTTACCGGATAAGGCGCAGCGGTCGGGCTGAACGGGGGGTTCGT
GCACACAGCCCAGCTTGGAGCGAACGACCTACACCGAACTGAGATACCTACAGCGTGAGCTATGAGAAAG
CGCCACGCTTCCCGAAGGGAGAAAGGCGGACAGGTATCCGGTAAGCGGCAGGGTCGGAACAGGAGAGCGC
ACGAGGGAGCTTCCAGGGGGAAACGCCTGGTATCTTTATAGTCCTGTCGGGTTTCGCCACCTCTGACTTG
AGCGTCGATTTTTGTGATGCTCGTCAGGGGGGCGGAGCCTATGGAAAAACGCCAGCAACGCGGCCTTTTT
ACGGTTCCTGGCCTTTTGCTGGCCTTTTGCTCACATGTTCTTTCCTGCGTTATCCCCTGATTCTGTGGAT
AACCGTATTACCGCCTTTGAGTGAGCTGATACCGCTCGCCGCAGCCGAACGACCGAGCGCAGCGAGTCAG
TGAGCGAGGAAGCGGAAGAGCGCCTGATGCGGTATTTTCTCCTTACGCATCTGTGCGGTATTTCACACCG
CATAAATTCCGACACCATCGAATGGCGCAAAACCTTTCGCGGTATGGCATGATAGCGCCCGGAAGAGAGT
CAATTCAGGGTGGTGAATGTGAAACCAGTAACGTTATACGATGTCGCAGAGTATGCCGGTGTCTCTTATC
AGACCGTTTCCCGCGTGGTGAACCAGGCCAGCCACGTTTCTGCGAAAACGCGGGAAAAAGTGGAAGCGGC
GATGGCGGAGCTGAATTACATTCCCAACCGCGTGGCACAACAACTGGCGGGCAAACAGTCGTTGCTGATT
GGCGTTGCCACCTCCAGTCTGGCCCTGCACGCGCCGTCGCAAATTGTCGCGGCGATTAAATCTCGCGCCG
ATCAACTGGGTGCCAGCGTGGTGGTGTCGATGGTAGAACGAAGCGGCGTCGAAGCCTGTAAAGCGGCGGT
GCACAATCTTCTCGCGCAACGCGTCAGTGGGCTGATCATTAACTATCCGCTGGATGACCAGGATGCCATT
GCTGTGGAAGCTGCCTGCACTAATGTTCCGGCGTTATTTCTTGATGTCTCTGACCAGACACCCATCAACA
GTATTATTTTCTCCCATGAAGACGGTACGCGACTGGGCGTGGAGCATCTGGTCGCATTGGGTCACCAGCA
AATCGCGCTGTTAGCGGGCCCATTAAGTTCTGTCTCGGCGCGTCTGCGTCTGGCTGGCTGGCATAAATAT
CTCACTCGCAATCAAATTCAGCCGATAGCGGAACGGGAAGGCGACTGGAGTGCCATGTCCGGTTTTCAAC
AAACCATGCAAATGCTGAATGAGGGCATCGTTCCCACTGCGATGCTGGTTGCCAACGATCAGATGGCGCT
GGGCGCAATGCGCGCCATTACCGAGTCCGGGCTGCGCGTTGGTGCGGATATCTCGGTAGTGGGATACGAC
GATACCGAAGACAGCTCATGTTATATCCCGCCGTTAACCACCATCAAACAGGATTTTCGCCTGCTGGGGC
AAACCAGCGTGGACCGCTTGCTGCAACTCTCTCAGGGCCAGGCGGTGAAGGGCAATCAGCTGTTGCCCGT
CTCACTGGTGAAAAGAAAAACCACCCTGGCGCCCAATACGCAAACCGCCTCTCCCCGCGCGTTGGCCGAT
TCATTAATGCAGCTGGCACGACAGGTTTCCCGACTGGAAAGCGGGCAGTGAGCGCAACGCAATTAATGTA
AGTTAGCTCACTCATTAGGCACCCCAGGCTTTACACTTTATGCTTCCGGCTCGTATGTTGTGTGGAATTG
TGAGCGGATAACAATTTCACA
